Addgene plasmid #110283: ins:BB1.0L; cryaa:RFP
Purpose: A zebrafish insulin promoter driving the Brainbow (BB1.0L) cassette. Contains red eye marker, and is flanked with I-SceI sites.
Depositing lab: Nikolay Ninov. Depositing organization: Zentrum fuer Regenerative Therapien Dresden (CRTD). Publication: Different developmental histories of beta-cells generate functional and proliferative heterogeneity during islet growth. Singh SP, Janjuha S, Hartmann T, Kayisoglu O, Konantz J, Birke S, Murawala P, Alfar EA, Murata K, Eugster A, Tsuji N, Morrissey ER, Brand M, Ninov N. Nat Commun. 2017 Sep 22;8(1):664. doi: 10.1038/s41467-017-00461-3. PubMed 28939870.
Backbone
  Vector backbone: pKS-ins:MCS; cryaa:RFP
  Backbone size w/o insert (bp): 6600
  Total vector size (bp): 9940
  Vector type: Zebrafish
Growth in bacteria
  Bacterial resistance: Ampicillin, 100 μg/mL
  Growth temperature: 37°C
  Growth strain: DH5alpha
  Copy number: High Copy
Gene/Insert
  Gene/Insert name: Brainbow1.0L
  Species: Synthetic
  Insert size (bp): 3300
  Promoter: insulin
  Cloning method: Restriction Enzyme; 5′ cloning site EcoRV (destroyed during cloning); 3′ cloning site NsiI (not destroyed)
  Sequencing primers: 5′ ACACCCTGGTCATCATCCTG
Terms and licenses: Academic/Nonprofit Terms; Industry Terms: Not Available to Industry
Depositor comments: Brainbow1.0L fragment obtained from Addgene Plasmid Number: 18725 (Thy1-Brainbow-1.0 L).
How to cite: ins:BB1.0L; cryaa:RFP was a gift from Nikolay Ninov (Addgene plasmid # 110283 ; http://n2t.net/addgene:110283 ; RRID:Addgene_110283)
