[The description below was written by a language model from this plasmid's Addgene catalogue record, the feature table of its GenBank file and pLannotate feature annotations shown in this document.]
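Description:
ins:BB1.0L; cryaa:RFP is a zebrafish transgenesis plasmid of about 9.9 kb built on a pBluescript-type backbone (pKS-ins:MCS; cryaa:RFP). It is propagated in E. coli at high copy from a ColE1/pUC origin under ampicillin selection (AmpR). The backbone also carries an f1 origin, T7 and T3 promoters, and lac promoter/operator remnants. The catalogue entry states that the transgene is flanked by I-SceI meganuclease sites, which are commonly used to promote genomic integration after injection into zebrafish embryos. These sites are not annotated in either feature table.

The payload is the synthetic Brainbow1.0L cassette (about 3.3 kb), taken from a Thy1-Brainbow-1.0 L plasmid and placed downstream of the zebrafish insulin promoter and a rabbit β-globin intron, restricting expression to insulin-producing beta cells. The cassette holds three fluorescent protein genes in series: dTomato, mCerulean and EYFP. Each has its own Kozak sequence and SV40 polyadenylation signal. Adjacent lox2272 and loxP sites sit upstream of dTomato, a second lox2272 lies before mCerulean, and a second loxP lies before EYFP.

Without Cre, only dTomato is expressed. Cre recombination between the lox2272 pair removes dTomato and brings mCerulean next to the promoter. Recombination between the loxP pair removes both dTomato and mCerulean, giving EYFP. Because the two lox variants are incompatible, these excisions are mutually exclusive, and cells carrying several copies can take on combinatorial colours.

A separate cassette in the opposite orientation uses a crystallin (cryaa) promoter to drive mCherry with a bGH poly(A) signal, producing red lens fluorescence for identifying transgenic carriers. The associated publication indicates use in multicolour clonal labelling of beta cells to study their developmental history and heterogeneity during islet growth.
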