LOCUS       Exported 9940 bp ds-DNA circular SYN 03-APR-2018
DEFINITION  synthetic circular DNA
ACCESSION   .
VERSION     .
KEYWORDS    .
SOURCE      synthetic DNA construct
  ORGANISM  synthetic DNA construct
REFERENCE   1 (bases 1 to 9940)
  AUTHORS   .
  TITLE     Direct Submission
  JOURNAL   Exported Apr 3, 2018 from SnapGene Viewer 4.1.0
            http://www.snapgene.com
FEATURES             Location/Qualifiers
     source          1..9940
                     /organism="synthetic DNA construct"
                     /mol_type="other DNA"
     promoter        1..19
                     /label=T7 promoter
                     /note="promoter for bacteriophage T7 RNA polymerase"
     protein_bind    37..61
                     /gene="mutant version of attB"
                     /label=attB1
                     /bound_moiety="BP Clonase(TM)"
                     /note="recombination site for the Gateway(R) BP reaction"
     promoter        94..1222
                     /label=insulin
     intron          1256..1828
                     /label=-beta-globin intron
                     /note="intron from rabbit beta-globin gene"
     protein_bind    1889..1922
                     /label=lox2272
                     /bound_moiety="Cre recombinase"
                     /note="Cre-mediated recombination occurs in the 8-bp core
                     sequence (GGATACTT). lox2272 sites are compatible with each
                     other, but incompatible with loxP or loxN sites."
     protein_bind    1931..1964
                     /label=loxP
                     /bound_moiety="Cre recombinase"
                     /note="Cre-mediated recombination occurs in the 8-bp core
                     sequence (GCATACAT)."
     regulatory      1977..1986
                     /regulatory_class="other"
                     /note="vertebrate consensus sequence for strong initiation
                     of translation (Kozak, 1987)"
     CDS             1983..2684
                     /codon_start=1
                     /product="dimeric variant of DsRed fluorescent protein
                     (Shaner et al., 2004)"
                     /label=dTomato
                     /note="mammalian codon-optimized"
                     /translation="MVSKGEEVIKEFMRFKVRMEGSMNGHEFEIEGEGEGRPYEGTQTA
                     KLKVTKGGPLPFAWDILSPQFMYGSKAYVKHPADIPDYKKLSFPEGFKWERVMNFEDGG
                     LVTVTQDSSLQDGTLIYKVKMRGTNFPPDGPVMQKKTMGWEASTERLYPRDGVLKGEIH
                     QALKLKDGGHYLVEFKTIYMAKKPVQLPGYYYVDTKLDITSHNEDYTIVEQYERSEGRH
                     HLFLYGMDELYK"
     polyA_signal    2814..2935
                     /label=SV40 poly(A) signal
                     /note="SV40 polyadenylation signal"
     protein_bind    3018..3051
                     /label=lox2272
                     /bound_moiety="Cre recombinase"
                     /note="Cre-mediated recombination occurs in the 8-bp core
                     sequence (GGATACTT). lox2272 sites are compatible with each
                     other, but incompatible with loxP or loxN sites."
     regulatory      3065..3074
                     /regulatory_class="other"
                     /note="vertebrate consensus sequence for strong initiation
                     of translation (Kozak, 1987)"
     CDS             3071..3790
                     /codon_start=1
                     /product="enhanced monomeric variant of CFP (Rizzo et al.,
                     2004)"
                     /label=mCerulean
                     /note="mammalian codon-optimized"
                     /translation="MVSKGEELFTGVVPILVELDGDVNGHKFSVSGEGEGDATYGKLTL
                     KFICTTGKLPVPWPTLVTTLTWGVQCFARYPDHMKQHDFFKSAMPEGYVQERTIFFKDD
                     GNYKTRAEVKFEGDTLVNRIELKGIDFKEDGNILGHKLEYNAISDNVYITADKQKNGIK
                     ANFKIRHNIEDGSVQLADHYQQNTPIGDGPVLLPDNHYLSTQSKLSKDPNEKRDHMVLL
                     EFVTAAGITLGMDELYK"
     polyA_signal    3913..4034
                     /label=SV40 poly(A) signal
                     /note="SV40 polyadenylation signal"
     protein_bind    4041..4074
                     /label=loxP
                     /bound_moiety="Cre recombinase"
                     /note="Cre-mediated recombination occurs in the 8-bp core
                     sequence (GCATACAT)."
     regulatory      4082..4091
                     /regulatory_class="other"
                     /note="vertebrate consensus sequence for strong initiation
                     of translation (Kozak, 1987)"
     CDS             4088..4807
                     /codon_start=1
                     /product="enhanced YFP"
                     /label=EYFP
                     /note="mammalian codon-optimized"
                     /translation="MVSKGEELFTGVVPILVELDGDVNGHKFSVSGEGEGDATYGKLTL
                     KFICTTGKLPVPWPTLVTTFGYGLQCFARYPDHMKQHDFFKSAMPEGYVQERTIFFKDD
                     GNYKTRAEVKFEGDTLVNRIELKGIDFKEDGNILGHKLEYNYNSHNVYIMADKQKNGIK
                     VNFKIRHNIEDGSVQLADHYQQNTPIGDGPVLLPDNHYLSYQSALSKDPNEKRDHMVLL
                     EFVTAAGITLGMDELYK"
     polyA_signal    4930..5051
                     /label=SV40 poly(A) signal
                     /note="SV40 polyadenylation signal"
     polyA_signal    5391..5512
                     /label=SV40 poly(A) signal
                     /note="SV40 polyadenylation signal"
     polyA_signal    5555..5762
                     /label=bGH poly(A) signal
                     /note="bovine growth hormone polyadenylation signal"
     CDS             complement(5786..6496)
                     /codon_start=1
                     /product="monomeric derivative of DsRed fluorescent protein
                     (Shaner et al., 2004)"
                     /label=mCherry
                     /note="mammalian codon-optimized"
                     /translation="MVSKGEEDNMAIIKEFMRFKVHMEGSVNGHEFEIEGEGEGRPYEG
                     TQTAKLKVTKGGPLPFAWDILSPQFMYGSKAYVKHPADIPDYLKLSFPEGFKWERVMNF
                     EDGGVVTVTQDSSLQDGEFIYKVKLRGTNFPSDGPVMQKKTMGWEASSERMYPEDGALK
                     GEIKQRLKLKDGGHYDAEVKTTYKAKKPVQLPGAYNVNIKLDITSHNEDYTIVEQYERA
                     EGRHSTGGMDELYK"
     misc_feature    complement(6499..7061)
                     /label=crystalline
     promoter        complement(7080..7098)
                     /label=T3 promoter
                     /note="promoter for bacteriophage T3 RNA polymerase"
     primer_bind     complement(7131..7147)
                     /label=M13 fwd
                     /note="common sequencing primer, one of multiple similar
                     variants"
     rep_origin      complement(7288..7742)
                     /direction=LEFT
                     /label=f1 ori
                     /note="f1 bacteriophage origin of replication; arrow
                     indicates direction of (+) strand synthesis"
     promoter        7769..7873
                     /gene="bla"
                     /label=AmpR promoter
     CDS             7874..8734
                     /codon_start=1
                     /gene="bla"
                     /product="beta-lactamase"
                     /label=AmpR
                     /note="confers resistance to ampicillin, carbenicillin, and
                     related antibiotics"
                     /translation="MSIQHFRVALIPFFAAFCLPVFAHPETLVKVKDAEDQLGARVGYI
                     ELDLNSGKILESFRPEERFPMMSTFKVLLCGAVLSRIDAGQEQLGRRIHYSQNDLVEYS
                     PVTEKHLTDGMTVRELCSAAITMSDNTAANLLLTTIGGPKELTAFLHNMGDHVTRLDRW
                     EPELNEAIPNDERDTTMPVAMATTLRKLLTGELLTLASRQQLIDWMEADKVAGPLLRSA
                     LPAGWFIADKSGAGERGSRGIIAALGPDGKPSRIVVIYTTGSQATMDERNRQIAEIGAS
                     LIKHW"
     rep_origin      8905..9493
                     /direction=RIGHT
                     /label=ori
                     /note="high-copy-number ColE1/pMB1/pBR322/pUC origin of
                     replication"
     protein_bind    9781..9802
                     /label=CAP binding site
                     /bound_moiety="E. coli catabolite activator protein"
                     /note="CAP binding activates transcription in the presence
                     of cAMP."
     promoter        9817..9847
                     /label=lac promoter
                     /note="promoter for the E. coli lac operon"
     protein_bind    9855..9871
                     /label=lac operator
                     /bound_moiety="lac repressor encoded by lacI"
                     /note="The lac repressor binds to the lac operator to
                     inhibit transcription in E. coli. This inhibition can be
                     relieved by adding lactose or
                     isopropyl-beta-D-thiogalactopyranoside (IPTG)."
     primer_bind     9879..9895
                     /label=M13 rev
                     /note="common sequencing primer, one of multiple similar
                     variants"
ORIGIN
        1 taatacgact cactataggg cgaattggag ctcatcacaa gtttgtacaa aaaagcaggc
       61 tccgcggccg cccccttcac cacgcgtaag ctttgtttgt accataataa gctcattata
      121 taatatttaa aatgatactg catcattaat tgatatgttt tctagttatt tttaaatatt
      181 agcaactaaa ttaggaaatt atccatagta aatttaatgt aatattattt gttatattta
      241 acttcagccc acagtctagt ttagttgttg gtcccttatg agaaaaaatt tgggcacctc
      301 tgctctagtg cttgtaaaca tttttgagta tctatagttg aacatgaaag catttttttt
      361 tttttttttt taagaaaatg aagaaagcta aaaacctgta tccactgact tccattaaaa
      421 aaagcaaata ctagggatgt ctatggtgtc ttcttttgtg ttcaacaaat aagcagaaag
      481 taactgctga cagaacatta cattttgtgt gaatcccctt atattgtgtt aaaaactgta
      541 gagaaatcat ctaataataa gaaattatca agaaataaac agaaaatgat ctaatagtat
      601 actataaaat ctttcaaaat ccaggccact accatatgac taaaaccaca catattatgc
      661 tttaaaaaaa gtcacaatga agacgtcaca aacgttcctg aagactaatg actcgtctaa
      721 ccccatctta ccttctgctg tttcactcaa agaaaagcca ccagctgtct ctgtgatctg
      781 ctcattctgt gttaacttgt gttctcaaca attaacaatt aaccaaaagc ctctggagct
      841 gcgtgagcat cacgatgtgt ttgtcttctg tgagcgtggc agtgtccacg aagtcaatgt
      901 gaattggttg gccaaacaca gctaatgtgg catgtgtgat tggacagcca cttaaaagtg
      961 ttaaagtgtg tttacgcaca ggattggttt tccgctgaat caggcaaaac cagcagaacc
     1021 gatctaaact cgagtataaa agtgagtagg agatgctatt cgtcccaaaa catctccacc
     1081 accatctcca ccattcctcg cctctgcttc gagaacaggt gagtgtcgag cgggatggta
     1141 aatctacaga gaatgcggag tgtagcttgt gtacatgttt ttgattaaca gagattgtat
     1201 gtgtgtgttt gtgtcagtgt gaaagggtgg gcgcgccgat cctgagaact tcagggtgag
     1261 tttggggacc cttgattgtt ctttcttttt cgctattgta aaattcatgt tatatggagg
     1321 gggcaaagtt ttcagggtgt tgtttagaat gggaagatgt cccttgtatc accatggacc
     1381 ctcatgataa ttttgtttct ttcactttct actctgttga caaccattgt ctcctcttat
     1441 tttcttttca ttttctgtaa ctttttcgtt aaactttagc ttgcatttgt aacgaatttt
     1501 taaattcact tttgtttatt tgtcagattg taagtacttt ctctaatcac ttttttttca
     1561 aggcaatcag ggtatattat attgtacttc agcacagttt tagagaacaa ttgttataat
     1621 taaatgataa ggtagaatat ttctgcatat aaattctggc tggcgtggaa atattcttat
     1681 tggtagaaac aactacaccc tggtcatcat cctgcctttc tctttatggt tacaatgata
     1741 tacactgttt gagatgagga taaaatactc tgagtccaaa ccgggcccct ctgctaacca
     1801 tgttcatgcc ttcttctctt tcctacagct cctgggcaac gtgctggttg ttgtgctgtc
     1861 tcatcatttt ggcaaagaat tcgatctcat aacttcgtat aggatacttt atacgaagtt
     1921 ataactcgag ataacttcgt atagcataca ttatacgaag ttataccggc agatctgcca
     1981 ccatggtgag caagggcgag gaggtcatca aagagttcat gcgcttcaag gtgcgcatgg
     2041 agggctccat gaacggccac gagttcgaga tcgagggcga gggcgagggc cgcccctacg
     2101 agggcaccca gaccgccaag ctgaaggtga ccaagggcgg ccccctgccc ttcgcctggg
     2161 acatcctgtc cccccagttc atgtacggct ccaaggcgta cgtgaagcac cccgccgaca
     2221 tccccgatta caagaagctg tccttccccg agggcttcaa gtgggagcgc gtgatgaact
     2281 tcgaggacgg cggtctggtg accgtgaccc aggactcctc cctgcaggac ggcacgctga
     2341 tctacaaggt gaagatgcgc ggcaccaact tcccccccga cggccccgta atgcagaaga
     2401 agaccatggg ctgggaggcc tccaccgagc gcctgtaccc ccgcgacggc gtgctgaagg
     2461 gcgagatcca ccaggccctg aagctgaagg acggcggcca ctacctggtg gagttcaaga
     2521 ccatctacat ggccaagaag cccgtgcaac tgcccggcta ctactacgtg gacaccaagc
     2581 tggacatcac ctcccacaac gaggactaca ccatcgtgga acagtacgag cgctccgagg
     2641 gccgccacca cctgttcctg tacggcatgg acgagctgta caagtaaagt gtgcggccgc
     2701 gactctagat cataatcagc cataccacat ttgtagaggt tttacttgct ttaaaaaacc
     2761 tcccacacct ccccctgaac ctgaaacata aaatgaatgc aattgttgtt gttaacttgt
     2821 ttattgcagc ttataatggt tacaaataaa gcaatagcat cacaaatttc acaaataaag
     2881 catttttttc actgcattct agttgtggtt tgtccaaact catcaatgta tcttaaggcg
     2941 taaattgtaa gcgttaatgc tccgagggcc gccaccacct gttcctgtag gaattggccg
     3001 cgactctagg atctaggata acttcgtata ggatacttta tacgaagtta ttgatccacc
     3061 ggtcgccacc atggtgagca agggcgagga gctgttcacc ggggtggtgc ccatcctggt
     3121 cgagctggac ggcgacgtaa acggccacaa gttcagcgtg tccggcgagg gcgagggcga
     3181 tgccacctac ggcaagctga ccctgaagtt catctgcacc accggcaagc tgcccgtgcc
     3241 ctggcccacc ctcgtgacca ccctgacctg gggcgtgcag tgcttcgccc gctaccccga
     3301 ccacatgaag cagcacgact tcttcaagtc cgccatgccc gaaggctacg tccaggagcg
     3361 caccatcttc ttcaaggacg acggcaacta caagacccgc gccgaggtga agttcgaggg
     3421 cgacaccctg gtgaaccgca tcgagctgaa gggcatcgac ttcaaggagg acggcaacat
     3481 cctggggcac aagctggagt acaacgccat cagcgacaac gtctatatca ccgccgacaa
     3541 gcagaagaac ggcatcaagg ccaacttcaa gatccgccac aacatcgagg acggcagcgt
     3601 gcagctcgcc gaccactacc agcagaacac ccccatcggc gacggccccg tgctgctgcc
     3661 cgacaaccac tacctgagca cccagtccaa gctgagcaaa gaccccaacg agaagcgcga
     3721 tcacatggtc ctgctggagt tcgtgaccgc cgccgggatc actctcggca tggacgagct
     3781 gtacaagtaa agcggccgcg actctagatc ataatcagcc ataccacatt tgtagaggtt
     3841 ttacttgctt taaaaaacct cccacacctc cccctgaacc tgaaacataa aatgaatgca
     3901 attgttgttg ttaacttgtt tattgcagct tataatggtt acaaataaag caatagcatc
     3961 acaaatttca caaataaagc atttttttca ctgcattcta gttgtggttt gtccaaactc
     4021 atcaatgtat cttaatcgag ataacttcgt atagcataca ttatacgaag ttataccggt
     4081 cgccaccatg gtgagcaagg gcgaggagct gttcaccggg gtggtgccca tcctggtcga
     4141 gctggacggc gacgtaaacg gccacaagtt cagcgtgtcc ggcgagggcg agggcgatgc
     4201 cacctacggc aagctgaccc tgaagttcat ctgcaccacc ggcaagctgc ccgtgccctg
     4261 gcccaccctc gtgaccacct tcggctacgg cctgcagtgc ttcgcccgct accccgacca
     4321 catgaagcag cacgacttct tcaagtccgc catgcccgaa ggctacgtcc aggagcgcac
     4381 catcttcttc aaggacgacg gcaactacaa gacccgcgcc gaggtgaagt tcgagggcga
     4441 caccctggtg aaccgcatcg agctgaaggg catcgacttc aaggaggacg gcaacatcct
     4501 ggggcacaag ctggagtaca actacaacag ccacaacgtc tatatcatgg ccgacaagca
     4561 gaagaacggc atcaaggtga acttcaagat ccgccacaac atcgaggacg gcagcgtgca
     4621 gctcgccgac cactaccagc agaacacccc catcggcgac ggccccgtgc tgctgcccga
     4681 caaccactac ctgagctacc agtccgccct gagcaaagac cccaacgaga agcgcgatca
     4741 catggtcctg ctggagttcg tgaccgccgc cgggatcact ctcggcatgg acgagctgta
     4801 caagtaaagc ggccgcgact ctagatcata atcagccata ccacatttgt agaggtttta
     4861 cttgctttaa aaaacctccc acacctcccc ctgaacctga aacataaaat gaatgcaatt
     4921 gttgttgtta acttgtttat tgcagcttat aatggttaca aataaagcaa tagcatcaca
     4981 aatttcacaa ataaagcatt tttttcactg cattctagtt gtggtttgtc caaactcatc
     5041 aatgtatctt aaggcgtaaa ttgtaagcgt taattcgagg tccttcctct gcagaggtct
     5101 tgcttctccc ggtcagctga ctccctcccc aagtccttca aatatctcag aacatgggga
     5161 gaaacgggga ccttgtccct cctaaggaac cccagtgctg catgccatca tcccccccac
     5221 cctcgccccc acccccgcca cttctccctc catgcatgtc gacttaatta aggccgcgac
     5281 tctagatcat aatcagccat accacatttg tagaggtttt acttgcttta aaaaacctcc
     5341 cacacctccc cctgaacctg aaacataaaa tgaatgcaat tgttgttgtt aacttgttta
     5401 ttgcagctta taatggttac aaataaagca atagcatcac aaatttcaca aataaagcat
     5461 ttttttcact gcattctagt tgtggtttgt ccaaactcat caatgtatct taatcgaggg
     5521 ggggcccggt acccaccgcg gtggcggcga tctctcccca gcatgcctgc tattgtcttc
     5581 ccaatcctcc cccttgctgt cctgccccaa cccacccccc agaatagaat gacacctact
     5641 cagacaatgc gatgcaattt cctcatttta ttaggaaagg acagtgggag tggcaccttc
     5701 cagggtcaag gaaggcacgg gggaggggca aacaacagat ggctggcaac tagaaggcac
     5761 agtcgaggct gatcagcggg ccgctttact tgtacagctc gtccatgccg ccggtggagt
     5821 ggcggccctc ggcgcgttcg tactgttcca cgatggtgta gtcctcgttg tgggaggtga
     5881 tgtccaactt gatgttgacg ttgtaggcgc cgggcagctg cacgggcttc ttggccttgt
     5941 aggtggtctt gacctcagcg tcgtagtggc cgccgtcctt cagcttcagc ctctgcttga
     6001 tctcgccctt cagggcgccg tcctcggggt acatccgctc ggaggaggcc tcccagccca
     6061 tggtcttctt ctgcattacg gggccgtcgg aggggaagtt ggtgccgcgc agcttcacct
     6121 tgtagatgaa ctcgccgtcc tgcagggagg agtcctgggt cacggtcacc acgccgccgt
     6181 cctcgaagtt catcacgcgc tcccacttga agccctcggg gaaggacagc ttcaagtagt
     6241 cggggatgtc ggcggggtgc ttcacgtagg ccttggagcc gtacatgaac tgaggggaca
     6301 ggatgtccca ggcgaagggc agggggccac ccttggtcac cttcagcttg gcggtctggg
     6361 tgccctcgta ggggcggccc tcgccctcgc cctcgatctc gaactcgtgg ccgttcacgg
     6421 agccctccat gtgcaccttg aagcgcatga actccttgat gatggccatg ttatcctcct
     6481 cgcccttgct caccatgttg tcagacctgg taactcctta ctgtaactta ttgcacctga
     6541 tgaacaaaag atgtgaactg aacgcaagta ggaggctaat agaggctagt acagtacaaa
     6601 gatccccaaa tgatgtgtgc cggccttagt ggaggcagac ccctggttat atacctgtgc
     6661 tgcagaaaga ggggcttaca aatggatctc tctggaatgg cattatctca tggtgggaac
     6721 agtgttgtca gcagaatcag cggggtggac tctgacctga gaatgacagt ctagcactga
     6781 atggctcaga caatactctt gtggccaact atcaccggaa aataagtgcc tgccaaaaca
     6841 aaccagacca gatgaagcta catggctgta gaacgtcagt atttaatgtg ttgtggccac
     6901 ttggttcacc agatttaaga gctaattttt ttaaatatca cagataatca atcgcttttt
     6961 ttttttcttg actgaaaagc ttagactgga aaattctttg aaaaagtttg cactacagaa
     7021 aataaataca taacatcctg cactgaatgc acactattaa tggtacccag cttttgttcc
     7081 ctttagtgag ggttaattgc gcgctaggga taacagggta atacgcgctc actggccgtc
     7141 gttttacaac gtcgtgactg ggaaaaccct ggcgttaccc aacttaatcg ccttgcagca
     7201 catccccctt tcgccagctg gcgtaatagc gaagaggccc gcaccgatcg cccttcccaa
     7261 cagttgcgca gcctgaatgg cgaatggaaa ttgtaagcgt taatattttg ttaaaattcg
     7321 cgttaaattt ttgttaatca gctcattttt taaccaatag gccgaaatcg gcaaaatccc
     7381 ttataaatca aaagaataga ccgagatagg gttgagtgtt gttccagttt ggaacaagag
     7441 tccactatta aagaacgtgg actccaacgt caaaggnnnn nnnnnnnnnn nnnnnnnnnn
     7501 nnnnnnnnnn nnnnnnnnnn nnnnntnnnn nnnnnnnnnn nnnnnnnnnn nnnnnnnnnn
     7561 nnnnnnnnnn nnnnnnnnnn nnnnnnnnnn nnnnnnnnnn nnnnnnnnnn nnnnnnngnn
     7621 nnnnnnnnnn nnnnnnnnnn nnnnnnnnnn nnnnnnnnnn nnnnnnnnnn nnnnnnnnnn
     7681 nnnnnnnnnn nnnnnnnnnn nnnnnnnnnn nnnnnnnnnn nnnnnnnnnn nnnnnnnnnn
     7741 nncaggtggc acttttcggg gaaatgtgcg cggaacccct atttgtttat ttttctaaat
     7801 acattcaaat atgtatccgc tcatgagaca ataaccctga taaatgcttc aataatattg
     7861 aaaaaggaag agtatgagta ttcaacattt ccgtgtcgcc cttattccct tttttgcggc
     7921 attttgcctt cctgtttttg ctcacccaga aacgctggtg aaagtaaaag atgctgaaga
     7981 tcagttgggt gcacgagtgg gttacatcga actggatctc aacagcggta agatccttga
     8041 gagttttcgc cccgaagaac gttttccaat gatgagcact tttaaagttc tgctatgtgg
     8101 cgcggtatta tcccgtattg acgccgggca agagcaactc ggtcgccgca tacactattc
     8161 tcagaatgac ttggttgagt actcaccagt cacagaaaag catcttacgg atggcatgac
     8221 agtaagagaa ttatgcagtg ctgccataac catgagtgat aacactgcgg ccaacttact
     8281 tctgacaacg atcggaggac cgaaggagct aaccgctttt ttgcacaaca tgggggatca
     8341 tgtaactcgc cttgatcgtt gggaaccgga gctgaatgaa gccataccaa acgacgagcg
     8401 tgacaccacg atgcctgtag caatggcaac aacgttgcgc aaactattaa ctggcgaact
     8461 acttactcta gcttcccggc aacaattaat agactggatg gaggcggata aagttgcagg
     8521 accacttctg cgctcggccc ttccggctgg ctggtttatt gctgataaat ctggagccgg
     8581 tgagcgtggg tctcgcggta tcattgcagc actggggcca gatggtaagc cctcccgtat
     8641 cgtagttatc tacacgacgg ggagtcaggc aactatggat gaacgaaata gacagatcgc
     8701 tgagataggt gcctcactga ttaagcattg gtaactgtca gaccaagttt actcatatat
     8761 actttagatt gatttaaaac ttcattttta atttaaaagg atctaggtga agatcctttt
     8821 tgataatctc atgaccaaaa tcccttaacg tgagttttcg ttccactgag cgtcagaccc
     8881 cgtagaaaag atcaaaggat cttcttgaga tccttttttt ctgcgcgtaa tctgctgctt
     8941 gcaaacaaaa aaaccaccgc taccagcggt ggtttgtttg ccggatcaag agctaccaac
     9001 tctttttccg aaggtaactg gcttcagcag agcgcagata ccaaatactg tccttctagt
     9061 gtagccgtag ttaggccacc acttcaagaa ctctgtagca ccgcctacat acctcgctct
     9121 gctaatcctg ttaccagtgg ctgctgccag tggcgataag tcgtgtctta ccgggttgga
     9181 ctcaagacga tagttaccgg ataaggcgca gcggtcgggc tgaacggggg gttcgtgcac
     9241 acagcccagc ttggagcgaa cgacctacac cgaactgaga tacctacagc gtgagctatg
     9301 agaaagcgcc acgcttcccg aagggagaaa ggcggacagg tatccggtaa gcggcagggt
     9361 cggaacagga gagcgcacga gggagcttcc agggggaaac gcctggtatc tttatagtcc
     9421 tgtcgggttt cgccacctct gacttgagcg tcgatttttg tgatgctcgt caggggggcg
     9481 gagcctatgg aaaaacgcca gcaacgcggc ctttttacgg ttcctggcct tttgctggcc
     9541 ttttgctcac atgttctttc ctgcgttatc ccctgattct gtggataacc gtattaccgc
     9601 ctttgagtga gctgataccg ctcgccgcag ccgaacgacc gagcgcagcg agtcagtgag
     9661 cgaggaagcg gaagagcgcc caatacgcaa accgcctctc cccgcgcgtt ggccgattca
     9721 ttaatgcagc tggcacgaca ggtttcccga ctggaaagcg ggcagtgagc gcaacgcaat
     9781 taatgtgagt tagctcactc attaggcacc ccaggcttta cactttatgc ttccggctcg
     9841 tatgttgtgt ggaattgtga gcggataaca atttcacaca ggaaacagct atgaccatga
     9901 ttacgccaag cgcgttaggg ataacagggt aatgcgcgcg
//
