Features (pLannotate 1.2.2; 32 found; start..end, strand, type, name):
      1..19      +  promoter       T7 promoter: promoter for bacteriophage T7 RNA polymerase
     37..61      +  protein_bind   attB1: mutant version of attB; recombination site for the Gateway® BP reaction BP Clonase™
   1256..1828    +  intron         β-globin intron: intron from rabbit β-globin gene
   1889..1922    +  protein_bind   lox2272: Cre-mediated recombination occurs in the 8-bp core sequence (GGATACTT). lox2272 sites are compatible with each other, but incompatible with loxP or loxN sites (Lee and Saito, 1988). Cre recombinase
   1931..1964    +  protein_bind   loxP: Cre-mediated recombination occurs in the 8-bp core sequence (GCATACAT). Cre recombinase
   1983..2684    +  CDS            dTomato: dTomato is a basic (constitutively fluorescent) orange fluorescent protein published in 2004, derived from Discosoma sp.. It is reported to be a somewhat slowly-maturing dimer with low acid sensitivity.
   2708..2791    +  CDS            large T antigen (fragment): large T antigen from SV40 (simian virus 40)
   2814..2935    +  polyA_signal   SV40 poly(A) signal: SV40 polyadenylation signal
   2959..2989    +  CDS            dTomato (fragment): dimeric variant of DsRed fluorescent protein (Shaner et al., 2004) mammalian codon-optimized
   3018..3051    +  protein_bind   lox2272: Cre-mediated recombination occurs in the 8-bp core sequence (GGATACTT). lox2272 sites are compatible with each other, but incompatible with loxP or loxN sites (Lee and Saito, 1988). Cre recombinase
   3071..3790    +  CDS            mCerulean: enhanced monomeric variant of CFP (Rizzo et al., 2004) mammalian codon-optimized
   3807..3890    +  CDS            large T antigen (fragment): large T antigen from SV40 (simian virus 40)
   3913..4034    +  polyA_signal   SV40 poly(A) signal: SV40 polyadenylation signal
   4041..4074    +  protein_bind   loxP: Cre-mediated recombination occurs in the 8-bp core sequence (GCATACAT). Cre recombinase
   4088..4807    +  CDS            EYFP: enhanced YFP mammalian codon-optimized
   4824..4907    +  CDS            large T antigen (fragment): large T antigen from SV40 (simian virus 40)
   4930..5051    +  polyA_signal   SV40 poly(A) signal: SV40 polyadenylation signal
   5285..5368    +  CDS            large T antigen (fragment): large T antigen from SV40 (simian virus 40)
   5391..5512    +  polyA_signal   SV40 poly(A) signal: SV40 polyadenylation signal
   5514..5533    +  misc_feature   MCS (fragment): pBluescript multiple cloning site
   5651..5762    -  polyA_signal   bGH poly(A) signal: bovine growth hormone polyadenylation signal
   5789..6496    -  CDS            mCherry: mCherry is a basic (constitutively fluorescent) red fluorescent protein published in 2004, derived from Discosoma sp.. It is reported to be a very rapidly-maturing monomer with low acid sensitivity.
   7080..7098    -  promoter       T3 promoter: promoter for bacteriophage T3 RNA polymerase
   7129..7284    +  CDS            lacZα (fragment): LacZα fragment of β-galactosidase; lacZ fragment
   7315..7743    -  rep_origin     f1 ori (sequence partly withheld): f1 bacteriophage origin of replication; arrow indicates direction of (+) strand synthesis
   7770..7874    +  promoter       AmpR promoter: bla
   7875..8735    +  CDS            AmpR: β-lactamase; bla; confers resistance to ampicillin, carbenicillin, and related antibiotics
   8906..9494    +  rep_origin     ori: high-copy-number ColE1/pMB1/pBR322/pUC origin of replication
   9677..9769    +  CDS            lacI (fragment): lac repressor; lacI; The lac repressor binds to the lac operator to inhibit transcription in E. coli. This inhibition can be relieved by adding lactose or isopropyl-β-D-thiogalactopyranoside (IPTG).
   9782..9803    +  protein_bind   CAP binding site: CAP binding activates transcription in the presence of cAMP. E. coli catabolite activator protein
   9818..9848    +  promoter       lac promoter: promoter for the E. coli lac operon
   9856..9872    +  protein_bind   lac operator: The lac repressor binds to the lac operator to inhibit transcription in E. coli. This inhibition can be relieved by adding lactose or isopropyl-β-D-thiogalactopyranoside (IPTG). lac repressor encoded by lacI
>Addgene plasmid #110283 | ins:BB1.0L; cryaa:RFP | addgene full sequence | sequence record 211544 | Addgene NGS Result
TAATACGACTCACTATAGGGCGAATTGGAGCTCATCACAAGTTTGTACAAAAAAGCAGGCTCCGCGGCCG
CCCCCTTCACCACGCGTAAGCTTTGTTTGTACCATAATAAGCTCATTATATAATATTTAAAATGATACTG
CATCATTAATTGATATGTTTTCTAGTTATTTTTAAATATTAGCAACTAAATTAGGAAATTATCCATAGTA
AATTTAATGTAATATTATTTGTTATATTTAACTTCAGCCCACAGTCTAGTTTAGTTGTTGGTCCCTTATG
AGAAAAAATTTGGGCACCTCTGCTCTAGTGCTTGTAAACATTTTTGAGTATCTATAGTTGAACATGAAAG
CATTTTTTTTTTTTTTTTTTTAAGAAAATGAAGAAAGCTAAAAACCTGTATCCACTGACTTCCATTAAAA
AAAGCAAATACTAGGGATGTCTATGGTGTCTTCTTTTGTGTTCAACAAATAAGCAGAAAGTAACTGCTGA
CAGAACATTACATTTTGTGTGAATCCCCTTATATTGTGTTAAAAACTGTAGAGAAATCATCTAATAATAA
GAAATTATCAAGAAATAAACAGAAAATGATCTAATAGTATACTATAAAATCTTTCAAAATCCAGGCCACT
ACCATATGACTAAAACCACACATATTATGCTTTAAAAAAAGTCACAATGAAGACGTCACAAACGTTCCTG
AAGACTAATGACTCGTCTAACCCCATCTTACCTTCTGCTGTTTCACTCAAAGAAAAGCCACCAGCTGTCT
CTGTGATCTGCTCATTCTGTGTTAACTTGTGTTCTCAACAATTAACAATTAACCAAAAGCCTCTGGAGCT
GCGTGAGCATCACGATGTGTTTGTCTTCTGTGAGCGTGGCAGTGTCCACGAAGTCAATGTGAATTGGTTG
GCCAAACACAGCTAATGTGGCATGTGTGATTGGACAGCCACTTAAAAGTGTTAAAGTGTGTTTACGCACA
GGATTGGTTTTCCGCTGAATCAGGCAAAACCAGCAGAACCGATCTAAACTCGAGTATAAAAGTGAGTAGG
AGATGCTATTCGTCCCAAAACATCTCCACCACCATCTCCACCATTCCTCGCCTCTGCTTCGAGAACAGGT
GAGTGTCGAGCGGGATGGTAAATCTACAGAGAATGCGGAGTGTAGCTTGTGTACATGTTTTTGATTAACA
GAGATTGTATGTGTGTGTTTGTGTCAGTGTGAAAGGGTGGGCGCGCCGATCCTGAGAACTTCCGGGTGAG
TTTGGGGACCCTTGATTGTTCTTTCTTTTTCGCTATTGTAAAATTCATGTTATATGGAGGGGGCAAAGTT
TTCAGGGTGTTGTTTAGAATGGGAAGATGTCCCTTGTATCACCATGGACCCTCATGATAATTTTGTTTCT
TTCACTTTCTACTCTGTTGACAACCATTGTCTCCTCTTATTTTCTTTTCATTTTCTGTAACTTTTTCGTT
AAACTTTAGCTTGCATTTGTAACGAATTTTTAAATTCACTTTTGTTTATTTGTCAGATTGTAAGTACTTT
CTCTAATCACTTTTTTTTCAAGGCAATCAGGGTATATTATATTGTACTTCAGCACAGTTTTAGAGAACAA
TTGTTATAATTAAATGATAAGGTAGAATATTTCTGCATATAAATTCTGGCTGGCGTGGAAATATTCTTAT
TGGTAGAAACAACTACACCCTGGTCATCATCCTGCCTTTCTCTTTATGGTTACAATGATATACACTGTTT
GAGATGAGGATAAAATACTCTGAGTCCAAACCGGGCCCCTCTGCTAACCATGTTCATGCCTTCTTCTCTT
TCCTACAGCTCCTGGGCAACGTGCTGGTTGTTGTGCTGTCTCATCATTTTGGCAAAGAATTCGATCTCAT
AACTTCGTATAGGATACTTTATACGAAGTTATAACTCGAGATAACTTCGTATAGCATACATTATACGAAG
TTATACCGGCAGATCTGCCACCATGGTGAGCAAGGGCGAGGAGGTCATCAAAGAGTTCATGCGCTTCAAG
GTGCGCATGGAGGGCTCCATGAACGGCCACGAGTTCGAGATCGAGGGCGAGGGCGAGGGCCGCCCCTACG
AGGGCACCCAGACCGCCAAGCTGAAGGTGACCAAGGGCGGCCCCCTGCCCTTCGCCTGGGACATCCTGTC
CCCCCAGTTCATGTACGGCTCCAAGGCGTACGTGAAGCACCCCGCCGACATCCCCGATTACAAGAAGCTG
TCCTTCCCCGAGGGCTTCAAGTGGGAGCGCGTGATGAACTTCGAGGACGGCGGTCTGGTGACCGTGACCC
AGGACTCCTCCCTGCAGGACGGCACGCTGATCTACAAGGTGAAGATGCGCGGCACCAACTTCCCCCCCGA
CGGCCCCGTAATGCAGAAGAAGACCATGGGCTGGGAGGCCTCCACCGAGCGCCTGTACCCCCGCGACGGC
GTGCTGAAGGGCGAGATCCACCAGGCCCTGAAGCTGAAGGACGGCGGCCACTACCTGGTGGAGTTCAAGA
CCATCTACATGGCCAAGAAGCCCGTGCAACTGCCCGGCTACTACTACGTGGACACCAAGCTGGACATCAC
CTCCCACAACGAGGACTACACCATCGTGGAACAGTACGAGCGCTCCGAGGGCCGCCACCACCTGTTCCTG
TACGGCATGGACGAGCTGTACAAGTAAAGTGTGCGGCCGCGACTCTAGATCATAATCAGCCATACCACAT
TTGTAGAGGTTTTACTTGCTTTAAAAAACCTCCCACACCTCCCCCTGAACCTGAAACATAAAATGAATGC
AATTGTTGTTGTTAACTTGTTTATTGCAGCTTATAATGGTTACAAATAAAGCAATAGCATCACAAATTTC
ACAAATAAAGCATTTTTTTCACTGCATTCTAGTTGTGGTTTGTCCAAACTCATCAATGTATCTTAAGGCG
TAAATTGTAAGCGTTAATGCTCCGAGGGCCGCCACCACCTGTTCCTGTAGGAATTGGCCGCGACTCTAGG
ATCTAGGATAACTTCGTATAGGATACTTTATACGAAGTTATTGATCCACCGGTCGCCACCATGGTGAGCA
AGGGCGAGGAGCTGTTCACCGGGGTGGTGCCCATCCTGGTCGAGCTGGACGGCGACGTAAACGGCCACAA
GTTCAGCGTGTCCGGCGAGGGCGAGGGCGATGCCACCTACGGCAAGCTGACCCTGAAGTTCATCTGCACC
ACCGGCAAGCTGCCCGTGCCCTGGCCCACCCTCGTGACCACCCTGACCTGGGGCGTGCAGTGCTTCGCCC
GCTACCCCGACCACATGAAGCAGCACGACTTCTTCAAGTCCGCCATGCCCGAAGGCTACGTCCAGGAGCG
CACCATCTTCTTCAAGGACGACGGCAACTACAAGACCCGCGCCGAGGTGAAGTTCGAGGGCGACACCCTG
GTGAACCGCATCGAGCTGAAGGGCATCGACTTCAAGGAGGACGGCAACATCCTGGGGCACAAGCTGGAGT
ACAACGCCATCAGCGACAACGTCTATATCACCGCCGACAAGCAGAAGAACGGCATCAAGGCCAACTTCAA
GATCCGCCACAACATCGAGGACGGCAGCGTGCAGCTCGCCGACCACTACCAGCAGAACACCCCCATCGGC
GACGGCCCCGTGCTGCTGCCCGACAACCACTACCTGAGCACCCAGTCCAAGCTGAGCAAAGACCCCAACG
AGAAGCGCGATCACATGGTCCTGCTGGAGTTCGTGACCGCCGCCGGGATCACTCTCGGCATGGACGAGCT
GTACAAGTAAAGCGGCCGCGACTCTAGATCATAATCAGCCATACCACATTTGTAGAGGTTTTACTTGCTT
TAAAAAACCTCCCACACCTCCCCCTGAACCTGAAACATAAAATGAATGCAATTGTTGTTGTTAACTTGTT
TATTGCAGCTTATAATGGTTACAAATAAAGCAATAGCATCACAAATTTCACAAATAAAGCATTTTTTTCA
CTGCATTCTAGTTGTGGTTTGTCCAAACTCATCAATGTATCTTAATCGAGATAACTTCGTATAGCATACA
TTATACGAAGTTATACCGGTCGCCACCATGGTGAGCAAGGGCGAGGAGCTGTTCACCGGGGTGGTGCCCA
TCCTGGTCGAGCTGGACGGCGACGTAAACGGCCACAAGTTCAGCGTGTCCGGCGAGGGCGAGGGCGATGC
CACCTACGGCAAGCTGACCCTGAAGTTCATCTGCACCACCGGCAAGCTGCCCGTGCCCTGGCCCACCCTC
GTGACCACCTTCGGCTACGGCCTGCAGTGCTTCGCCCGCTACCCCGACCACATGAAGCAGCACGACTTCT
TCAAGTCCGCCATGCCCGAAGGCTACGTCCAGGAGCGCACCATCTTCTTCAAGGACGACGGCAACTACAA
GACCCGCGCCGAGGTGAAGTTCGAGGGCGACACCCTGGTGAACCGCATCGAGCTGAAGGGCATCGACTTC
AAGGAGGACGGCAACATCCTGGGGCACAAGCTGGAGTACAACTACAACAGCCACAACGTCTATATCATGG
CCGACAAGCAGAAGAACGGCATCAAGGTGAACTTCAAGATCCGCCACAACATCGAGGACGGCAGCGTGCA
GCTCGCCGACCACTACCAGCAGAACACCCCCATCGGCGACGGCCCCGTGCTGCTGCCCGACAACCACTAC
CTGAGCTACCAGTCCGCCCTGAGCAAAGACCCCAACGAGAAGCGCGATCACATGGTCCTGCTGGAGTTCG
TGACCGCCGCCGGGATCACTCTCGGCATGGACGAGCTGTACAAGTAAAGCGGCCGCGACTCTAGATCATA
ATCAGCCATACCACATTTGTAGAGGTTTTACTTGCTTTAAAAAACCTCCCACACCTCCCCCTGAACCTGA
AACATAAAATGAATGCAATTGTTGTTGTTAACTTGTTTATTGCAGCTTATAATGGTTACAAATAAAGCAA
TAGCATCACAAATTTCACAAATAAAGCATTTTTTTCACTGCATTCTAGTTGTGGTTTGTCCAAACTCATC
AATGTATCTTAAGGCGTAAATTGTAAGCGTTAATTCGAGGTCCTTCCTCTGCAGAGGTCTTGCTTCTCCC
GGTCAGCTGACTCCCTCCCCAAGTCCTTCAAATATCTCAGAACATGGGGAGAAACGGGGACCTTGTCCCT
CCTAAGGAACCCCAGTGCTGCATGCCATCATCCCCCCCACCCTCGCCCCCACCCCCGCCACTTCTCCCTC
CATGCATGTCGACTTAATTAAGGCCGCGACTCTAGATCATAATCAGCCATACCACATTTGTAGAGGTTTT
ACTTGCTTTAAAAAACCTCCCACACCTCCCCCTGAACCTGAAACATAAAATGAATGCAATTGTTGTTGTT
AACTTGTTTATTGCAGCTTATAATGGTTACAAATAAAGCAATAGCATCACAAATTTCACAAATAAAGCAT
TTTTTTCACTGCATTCTAGTTGTGGTTTGTCCAAACTCATCAATGTATCTTAATCGAGGGGGGGCCCGGT
ACCCACCGCGGTGGCGGCGATCTCTCCCCAGCATGCCTGCTATTGTCTTCCCAATCCTCCCCCTTGCTGT
CCTGCCCCAACCCACCCCCCAGAATAGAATGACACCTACTCAGACAATGCGATGCAATTTCCTCATTTTA
TTAGGAAAGGACAGTGGGAGTGGCACCTTCCAGGGTCAAGGAAGGCACGGGGGAGGGGCAAACAACAGAT
GGCTGGCAACTAGAAGGCACAGTCGAGGCTGATCAGCGGGCCGCTTTACTTGTACAGCTCGTCCATGCCG
CCGGTGGAGTGGCGGCCCTCGGCGCGTTCGTACTGTTCCACGATGGTGTAGTCCTCGTTGTGGGAGGTGA
TGTCCAACTTGATGTTGACGTTGTAGGCGCCGGGCAGCTGCACGGGCTTCTTGGCCTTGTAGGTGGTCTT
GACCTCAGCGTCGTAGTGGCCGCCGTCCTTCAGCTTCAGCCTCTGCTTGATCTCGCCCTTCAGGGCGCCG
TCCTCGGGGTACATCCGCTCGGAGGAGGCCTCCCAGCCCATGGTCTTCTTCTGCATTACGGGGCCGTCGG
AGGGGAAGTTGGTGCCGCGCAGCTTCACCTTGTAGATGAACTCGCCGTCCTGCAGGGAGGAGTCCTGGGT
CACGGTCACCACGCCGCCGTCCTCGAAGTTCATCACGCGCTCCCACTTGAAGCCCTCGGGGAAGGACAGC
TTCAAGTAGTCGGGGATGTCGGCGGGGTGCTTCACGTAGGCCTTGGAGCCGTACATGAACTGAGGGGACA
GGATGTCCCAGGCGAAGGGCAGGGGGCCACCCTTGGTCACCTTCAGCTTGGCGGTCTGGGTGCCCTCGTA
GGGGCGGCCCTCGCCCTCGCCCTCGATCTCGAACTCGTGGCCGTTCACGGAGCCCTCCATGTGCACCTTG
AAGCGCATGAACTCCTTGATGATGGCCATGTTATCCTCCTCGCCCTTGCTCACCATGTTGTCAGACCTGG
TAACTCCTTACTGTAACTTATTGCACCTGATGAACAAAAGATGTGAACTGAACGCAAGTAGGAGGCTAAT
AGAGGCTAGTACAGTACAAAGATCCCCAAATGATGTGTGCCGGCCTTAGTGGAGGCAGACCCCTGGTTAT
ATACCTGTGCTGCAGAAAGAGGGGCTTACAAATGGATCTCTCTGGAATGGCATTATCTCATGGTGGGAAC
AGTGTTGTCAGCAGAATCAGCGGGGTGGACTCTGACCTGAGAATGACAGTCTAGCACTGAATGGCTCAGA
CAATACTCTTGTGGCCAACTATCACCGGAAAATAAGTGCCTGCCAAAACAAACCAGACCAGATGAAGCTA
CATGGCTGTAGAACGTCAGTATTTAATGTGTTGTGGCCACTTGGTTCACCAGATTTAAGAGCTAATTTTT
TTAAATATCACAGATAATCAATCGCTTTTTTTTTTTCTTGACTGAAAAGCTTAGACTGGAAAATTCTTTG
AAAAAGTTTGCACTACAGAAAATAAATACATAACATCCTGCACTGAATGCACACTATTAATGGTACCCAG
CTTTTGTTCCCTTTAGTGAGGGTTAATTGCGCGCTAGGGATAACAGGGTAATACGCGCTCACTGGCCGTC
GTTTTACAACGTCGTGACTGGGAAAACCCTGGCGTTACCCAACTTAATCGCCTTGCAGCACATCCCCCTT
TCGCCAGCTGGCGTAATAGCGAAGAGGCCCGCACCGATCGCCCTTCCCAACAGTTGCGCAGCCTGAATGG
CGAATGGAAATTGTAAGCGTTAATATTTTGTTAAAATTCGCGTTAAATTTTTGTTAAATCAGCTCATTTT
TTAACCAATAGGCCGAAATCGGCAAAATCCCTTATAAATCAAAAGAATAGACCGAGATAGGGTTGAGTGT
TGTTCCAGTTTGGAACAAGAGTCCACTATTAAAGAACGTGGACTCCAACGTCAAAGG
[49 nt withheld, positions 7478-7526]
T
[91 nt withheld, positions 7528-7618]
G
[124 nt withheld, positions 7620-7743]
CAGGTGGCACTTTTCGGGGAAATGTGCGCGGAACCCCTATTTGTTTATTTTTCTAAATACATTCAAATAT
GTATCCGCTCATGAGACAATAACCCTGATAAATGCTTCAATAATATTGAAAAAGGAAGAGTATGAGTATT
CAACATTTCCGTGTCGCCCTTATTCCCTTTTTTGCGGCATTTTGCCTTCCTGTTTTTGCTCACCCAGAAA
CGCTGGTGAAAGTAAAAGATGCTGAAGATCAGTTGGGTGCACGAGTGGGTTACATCGAACTGGATCTCAA
CAGCGGTAAGATCCTTGAGAGTTTTCGCCCCGAAGAACGTTTTCCAATGATGAGCACTTTTAAAGTTCTG
CTATGTGGCGCGGTATTATCCCGTATTGACGCCGGGCAAGAGCAACTCGGTCGCCGCATACACTATTCTC
AGAATGACTTGGTTGAGTACTCACCAGTCACAGAAAAGCATCTTACGGATGGCATGACAGTAAGAGAATT
ATGCAGTGCTGCCATAACCATGAGTGATAACACTGCGGCCAACTTACTTCTGACAACGATCGGAGGACCG
AAGGAGCTAACCGCTTTTTTGCACAACATGGGGGATCATGTAACTCGCCTTGATCGTTGGGAACCGGAGC
TGAATGAAGCCATACCAAACGACGAGCGTGACACCACGATGCCTGTAGCAATGGCAACAACGTTGCGCAA
ACTATTAACTGGCGAACTACTTACTCTAGCTTCCCGGCAACAATTAATAGACTGGATGGAGGCGGATAAA
GTTGCAGGACCACTTCTGCGCTCGGCCCTTCCGGCTGGCTGGTTTATTGCTGATAAATCTGGAGCCGGTG
AGCGTGGGTCTCGCGGTATCATTGCAGCACTGGGGCCAGATGGTAAGCCCTCCCGTATCGTAGTTATCTA
CACGACGGGGAGTCAGGCAACTATGGATGAACGAAATAGACAGATCGCTGAGATAGGTGCCTCACTGATT
AAGCATTGGTAACTGTCAGACCAAGTTTACTCATATATACTTTAGATTGATTTAAAACTTCATTTTTAAT
TTAAAAGGATCTAGGTGAAGATCCTTTTTGATAATCTCATGACCAAAATCCCTTAACGTGAGTTTTCGTT
CCACTGAGCGTCAGACCCCGTAGAAAAGATCAAAGGATCTTCTTGAGATCCTTTTTTTCTGCGCGTAATC
TGCTGCTTGCAAACAAAAAAACCACCGCTACCAGCGGTGGTTTGTTTGCCGGATCAAGAGCTACCAACTC
TTTTTCCGAAGGTAACTGGCTTCAGCAGAGCGCAGATACCAAATACTGTTCTTCTAGTGTAGCCGTAGTT
AGGCCACCACTTCAAGAACTCTGTAGCACCGCCTACATACCTCGCTCTGCTAATCCTGTTACCAGTGGCT
GCTGCCAGTGGCGATAAGTCGTGTCTTACCGGGTTGGACTCAAGACGATAGTTACCGGATAAGGCGCAGC
GGTCGGGCTGAACGGGGGGTTCGTGCACACAGCCCAGCTTGGAGCGAACGACCTACACCGAACTGAGATA
CCTACAGCGTGAGCTATGAGAAAGCGCCACGCTTCCCGAAGGGAGAAAGGCGGACAGGTATCCGGTAAGC
GGCAGGGTCGGAACAGGAGAGCGCACGAGGGAGCTTCCAGGGGGAAACGCCTGGTATCTTTATAGTCCTG
TCGGGTTTCGCCACCTCTGACTTGAGCGTCGATTTTTGTGATGCTCGTCAGGGGGGCGGAGCCTATGGAA
AAACGCCAGCAACGCGGCCTTTTTACGGTTCCTGGCCTTTTGCTGGCCTTTTGCTCACATGTTCTTTCCT
GCGTTATCCCCTGATTCTGTGGATAACCGTATTACCGCCTTTGAGTGAGCTGATACCGCTCGCCGCAGCC
GAACGACCGAGCGCAGCGAGTCAGTGAGCGAGGAAGCGGAAGAGCGCCCAATACGCAAACCGCCTCTCCC
CGCGCGTTGGCCGATTCATTAATGCAGCTGGCACGACAGGTTTCCCGACTGGAAAGCGGGCAGTGAGCGC
AACGCAATTAATGTGAGTTAGCTCACTCATTAGGCACCCCAGGCTTTACACTTTATGCTTCCGGCTCGTA
TGTTGTGTGGAATTGTGAGCGGATAACAATTTCACACAGGAAACAGCTATGACCATGATTACGCCAAGCG
CGTTAGGGATAACAGGGTAATGCGCGCG
